Addgene plasmid #79567: CRY2-OCRL(D523G)
Purpose: expression of CRY2PHR fused to phosphatase dead mutant of OCRL
Depositing lab: Pietro De Camilli & Olof Idevall-Hagren. Depositing organization: Yale University. Publication: Optogenetic control of phosphoinositide metabolism. Idevall-Hagren O, Dickson EJ, Hille B, Toomre DK, De Camilli P. Proc Natl Acad Sci U S A. 2012 Aug 28;109(35):E2316-23. doi: 10.1073/pnas.1211305109. Epub 2012 Jul 30. PubMed 22847441.
Backbone
  Vector backbone: pEGFP
  Vector type: Mammalian Expression
Growth in bacteria
  Bacterial resistance: Kanamycin, 50 μg/mL
  Growth temperature: 37°C
  Growth strain: DH5alpha
  Copy number: High Copy
Gene/Insert
  Gene/Insert name: OCRL
  Species: H. sapiens (human)
  Mutation: aa 234_539 and phosphatase mutation, D523G
  Entrez Gene: OCRL (a.k.a. DENT2, Dent-2, INPP5F, LOCR, NPHL2, OCRL-1, OCRL1)
  Promoter: CMV
  Tag / fusion protein: CRY2 (photolyase homology region domain of Arabidopsis thaliana cryptochrome 2) (N terminal on backbone)
  Cloning method: Restriction Enzyme; 5′ cloning site PvuI (not destroyed); 3′ cloning site KpnI (not destroyed)
  Sequencing primers: 5′ CMV-F; 3′ SV40pA-R
Terms and licenses: Academic/Nonprofit Terms; Industry Terms: Not Available to Industry
How to cite: CRY2-OCRL(D523G) was a gift from Pietro De Camilli & Olof Idevall-Hagren (Addgene plasmid # 79567 ; http://n2t.net/addgene:79567 ; RRID:Addgene_79567)
