[The description below was written by a language model from this plasmid's Addgene catalogue record.]
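Description:
CRY2-OCRL(D523G) is a mammalian expression plasmid built on a pEGFP backbone. It is maintained as a high-copy plasmid in E. coli under kanamycin selection. The record supplies no feature table, so the origin of replication, any mammalian selection marker, and whether a fluorescent protein from the parent vector is retained are not documented. The listed 3′ sequencing primer implies an SV40 polyadenylation signal downstream of the insert.

A CMV promoter drives strong constitutive expression of a fusion protein. At the N-terminus, provided by the backbone, is CRY2PHR, the photolyase homology region of Arabidopsis thaliana cryptochrome 2. This is fused to a fragment of human OCRL spanning amino acids 234–539, which was cloned between PvuI and KpnI sites that both remain intact. OCRL is an inositol polyphosphate 5-phosphatase. The fragment carries the D523G substitution, which the record describes as a phosphatase-dead mutation.

CRY2PHR binds its partner CIB1 (usually used as the CIBN fragment) on blue-light illumination, so a CRY2-fused protein can be recruited reversibly to wherever a CIBN anchor sits, for example at the plasma membrane. The associated work concerns optogenetic control of phosphoinositide metabolism. In that setting, this construct most plausibly serves as the catalytically inactive control for a wild-type CRY2–5-phosphatase fusion. It would allow effects of light-induced recruitment itself to be separated from those caused by phosphoinositide dephosphorylation. The record does not name the partner anchor construct or spell out this control role.
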