>Addgene plasmid #79567 | CRY2-OCRL(D523G) | addgene partial sequence | sequence record 152225 | CMV-F 5'-CGCAAATGGGCGGTAGGCGTG-3'
GCAGAGCTGGTTTAGTGAACCGTCAGATCCGGCGGGAGCAGGAGGAGCAGCTCGAGCTATGAAGATGGAC
AAAAAGACTATAGTTTGGTTTAGAAGAGACCTAAGGATTGAGGATAATCCTGCATTAGCAGCAGCTGCTC
ACGAAGGATCTGTTTTTCCTGTCTTCATTTGGTGTCCTGAAGAAGAAGGACAGTTTTATCCTGGAAGAGC
TTCAAGATGGTGGATGAAACAATCACTTGCTCACTTATCTCAATCCTTGAAGGCTCTTGGATCTGACCTC
ACTTTAATCAAAACCCACAACACGATTTCAGCGATCTTGGATTGTATCCGCGTTACCGGTGCTACAAAAG
TCGTCTTTAACCACCTCTATGATCCTGTTTCGTTAGTTCGGGACCATACCGTAAAGGAGAAGCTGGTGGA
ACGTGGGATCTCTGTGCAAAGCTACAATGGAGATCTATTGTATGAACCGTGGGAGATATACTGCGAAAAG
GGCAAACCTTTTACGAGTTTCAATTCTTACTGGAAGAAATGCTTAGATATGTCGATTGAATCCGTTATGC
TTCCTCCTCCTTGGCGGTTGATGCCAATAACTGCAGCGGCTGAAGCGATTTGGGCGTGTTCGATTGAAGA
ACTAGGGCTGGAGAATGAGGCCGAGAAACCGAGCAATGCGTTGTTAACTAGAGCTTGGTCTCCAGGATGG
AGCAATGCTGATAAGTTACTAAATGAGTTCATCGAGAAGCAGTTGATAGATTATGCAAAGAACAGCAAGA
AAGTTGTTGGGAATTCTACTTCACTACTTTCTCCGTATCTCCATTTCGGGGAAATAAGCGTCAGACACGT
TTTCCAGTGTGCCCGGATGAAACAAATTATATGGGCAAGAGATAAGAACAGTGAAGGAGAAGAAAGTGCA
GATCTTTTTCTTAGGGGAATCGGTTTAAGAGAGTATTCTCGGTATATATGTTTCAACTTCCCGTTTACTC
ACGA
