>Addgene plasmid #79567 | CRY2-OCRL(D523G) | addgene partial sequence | sequence record 152233 | SV40pA-R 5'-GAAATTTGTGATGCTATTGC-3'
CATAACAAGTTACAACAACAATTGCATTCATTTTATGTTTCAGGTTCAGGGGGAGGTGTGGGAGGTTTTT
TAAAGCAAGTAAAACCTCTACAAATGTGGTATGGCTGATTATGATCAGTTATCTAGATCCGGTGGATCCC
GGGCCCGCGGTACCTCAATCCACAACCTTCACCCCAATATGGAAGAGGGCGCTAACAGGCTTGTGGCCGC
TGGTTTTCAGTTCCATGTGACTCCGATAATTAAGCTGATTAACATTTGTTCCTCTCCAAAGAATTCGGTC
ACACCAGGCTGGAACCCGGCATTTCCCACTGGAATCCCACCGGTCTGTTTTAGAGTCATACTTATAAGTG
GGGATGAACTTGATTTCCCCTTCATTGAAGTCAACAAAAGCTTTTTTCTGTGTGCGCTGAATATTTAGCT
GGTCGAATTTCAAGAGTCTCTGAAGGTCTTTCTTATTAATAAGACTTTTCACCTCATTGGCATCAGGCAT
GCAAAGTCTATAATTCAAATCTCCCAACCAAATGACAACCTCATGTTTCATGATGTTCAACTGCGGGAGG
GTCTGATTTGGGACCACAAAACTCATTCTCGCACAAATGTCCTTATAATCTTGATTCCTTCTCTCAAAGT
CCTCCACGTGTGCAGCCAGATGGGAATTGACAATGCAAAAGGTGGTGTTGTGAAATACAAATCTCACAGC
TACCCCACCTTTGTTTCCCATTTTCCCCATGATTCCAGTTCCAACTGTTTCTGTAGCAATATCACGAATG
TATCGACACTGATCCTTTCTGGCAAATATAAGAAGCATCATCCCAACAAGGCGCACCAGTTGAACTTTCT
TATACTTGGCTTTGGAATGCAAACCTCTCTCTACAGCCATGGACCATTCTTGTTCCTTCACAGATTCAAA
GTAGAAGAAGGCTTCTGTGCTCAAGTCCAGTTCTTGGAATCCAATGCAGTAGATATCAGGAGGATTGGGA
TCACAGTTCAGCCAAGGTTCTAACCCGCT
